>Addgene plasmid #27411 | SPL11p::pCGTAG (SPL11p::NLS-GFP) | depositor full sequence | sequence record 12943 | Author sequence
TTGTACAAAGTGGTTCGATAATTCTCAACACAACATATACAAAACAAACGAATCTCAAGCAATCAAGCAT
TCTACTTCTATTGCAGCAATTTAAATCATTTCTTTTAAAGCAAAAGCATGCCATGGAATCCACCGGAAAA
GTGAAGAAAGCTTTCGGAGGAAGAAAACCACCTGGTGCCCCAAAAACCAAATCGGTTTCGAAATCGATGA
AAGCCGGTCTTCAATTCCCAGTGGGAAGAATCACTCGTTTCCTGAAGAAAGGACGATACGCTCAGAGACT
TGGTGGTGGTGCTCCGGTTTACATGGCCGCCGTTCTTGAATACCTCGCCGCAGAAGTTCTGGAGCTTGCT
GGTAACGCTGCGAGAGATAACAAGAAATCAAGGATAATTCCGAGGCATCTTCTTCTCGCGATAAGGAACG
ATGAAGAATTGGGGAAACTTCTGAGTGGTGTCACAATCGCTCACGGTGGTGTTTTGCCTAACATCAACTC
TGTTCTATTGCCTAAGAAGTCTGCCACTAAACCAGCTGAAGAAAAGGCTACCAAATCACCAGTCAAGTCT
CCAAAGAAAGCTGCCATGGTGAGCAAGGGCGAGGAGCTGTTCACCGGGGTGGTGCCCATCCTGGTCGAGC
TGGACGGCGACGTAAACGGCCACAAGTTCAGCGTGTCCGGCGAGGGCGAGGGCGATGCCACCTACGGCAA
GCTGACCCTGAAGTTCATCTGCACCACCGGCAAGCTGCCCGTGCCCTGGCCCACCCTCGTGACCACCTTC
ACCTACGGCGTGCAGTGCTTCAGCCGCTACCCCGACCACATGAAGCAGCACGACTTCTTCAAGTCCGCCA
TGCCCGAAGGCTACGTCCAGGAGCGCACCATCTTCTTCAAGGACGACGGCAACTACAAGACCCGCGCCGA
GGTGAAGTTCGAGGGCGACACCCTGGTGAACCGCATCGAGCTGAAGGGCATCGACTTCAAGGAGGACGGC
AACATCCTGGGGCACAAGCTGGAGTACAACTACAACAGCCACAACGTCTATATCATGGCCGACAAGCAGA
AGAACGGCATCAAGGTGAACTTCAAGATCCGCCACAACATCGAGGACGGCAGCGTGCAGCTCGCCGACCA
CTACCAGCAGAACACCCCCATCGGCGACGGCCCCGTGCTGCTGCCCGACAACCACTACCTGAGCACCCAG
TCCGCCCTGAGCAAAGACCCCAACGAGAAGCGCGATCACATGGTCCTGCTGGAGTTCGTGACCGCCGCCG
GGATCACTCACGGCATGGACGAGCTGTACAAGGGGATCCTCTAGACGAATGTAGTACGTATTCTCCGAAC
TGAAGCACCTGAGACGTGTAATGTCGGGCCATCTCATACGTACGGCTAGAGTCCGCAAAAATCACCAGTC
TCTCTCTACAAATCTATCTCTCTCTATTTTTCTCCAGAATAATGTGTGAGTAGTTCCCAGATAAGGGAAT
TAGGGTTCTTATAGGGTTTCGCTCATGTGTTGAGCATATAAGAAACCCTTAGTATGTATTTGTATTTGTA
AAATACTTCTATCAATAAAATTTCTAATTCCTAAAACCAAAATCCAGTGACCTGCAGGCATGCAAGCTTG
GCACTGGCCGTCGTTTTACAACGTCGTGACTGGGAAAACCCTGGCGTTACCCAACTTAATCGCCTTGCAG
CACATCCCCCTTTCGCCAGCTGGCGTAATAGCGAAGAGGCCCGCACCGATCGCCCTTCCCAACAGTTGCG
CAGCCTGAATGGCGAATGGCGCCTGATGCGGTATTTTCTCCTTACGCATCTGTGCGGTATTTCACACCGC
ATATGGTGCACTCTCAGTACAATCTGCTCTGATGCCGCATAGTTAAGCCAGCCCCGACACCCGCCAACAC
CCGCTGACGCGCCCTGACGGGCTTGTCTGCTCCCGGCATCCGCTTACAGACAAGCTGTGACCGTCTCCGG
GAGCTGCATGTGTCAGAGGTTTTCACCGTCATCACCGAAACGCGCGAGACGAAAGGGCCTCGTGATACGC
CTATTTTTATAGGTTAATGTCATGATAATAATGGTTTCTTAGACGTCAGGTGGCACTTTTCGGGGAAATG
TGCGCGGAACCCCTATTTGTTTATTTTTCTAAATACATTCAAATATGTATCCGCTCATGAGACAATAACC
CTGATAAATGCTTCAATAATGTGTGAATTGGTGACCAGCTCGAATTTCCCCGATCGTTCAAACATTTGGC
AATAAAGTTTCTTAAGATTGAATCCTGTTGCCGGTCTTGCGATGATTATCATATAATTTCTGTTGAATTA
CGTTAAGCATGTAATAATTAACATGTAATGCATGACGTTATTTATGAGATGGGTTTTTATGATTAGAGTC
CCGCAATTATACATTTAATACGCGATAGAAAACAAAATATAGCGCGCAAACTAGGATAAATTATCGCGCG
CGGTGTCATCTATGTTACTAGATCGGGAATTAAACTATCAGTGTTTGACAGGATATATTGGCGGGTAAAC
CTAAGAGAAAAGAGCGTTTATTAGAATAACGGATATTTAAAAGGGCGTGAAAAGGTTTATCCGTTCGTCC
ATTTGTATGTGCATGCCAACCACAGGGTTCCCCTCGGGATCAAAGTACTTTGATCCAACCCCTCCGCTGC
TATAGTGCAGTCGGCTTCTGACGTTCAGTGCAGCCGTCTTCTGAAAACGACATGTCGCACAAGTCCTAAG
TTACGCGACAGGCTGCCGCCCTGCCCTTTTCCTGGCGTTTTCTTGTCGCGTGTTTTAGTCGCATAAAGTA
GAATACTTGCGACTAGAACCGGAGACATTACGCCATGAACAAGAGCGCCGCCGCTGGCCTGCTGGGCTAT
GCCCGCGTCAGCACCGACGACCAGGACTTGACCAACCAACGGGCCGAACTGCACGCGGCCGGCTGCACCA
AGCTGTTTTCCGAGAAGATCACCGGCACCAGGCGCGACCGCCCGGAGCTGGCCAGGATGCTTGACCACCT
ACGCCCTGGCGACGTTGTGACAGTGACCAGGCTAGACCGCCTGGCCCGCAGCACCCGCGACCTACTGGAC
ATTGCCGAGCGCATCCAGGAGGCCGGCGCGGGCCTGCGTAGCCTGGCAGAGCCGTGGGCCGACACCACCA
CGCCGGCCGGCCGCATGGTGTTGACCGTGTTCGCCGGCATTGCCGAGTTCGAGCGTTCCCTAATCATCGA
CCGCACCCGGAGCGGGCGCGAGGCCGCCAAGGCCCGAGGCGTGAAGTTTGGCCCCCGCCCTACCCTCACC
CCGGCACAGATCGCGCACGCCCGCGAGCTGATCGACCAGGAAGGCCGCACCGTGAAAGAGGCGGCTGCAC
TGCTTGGCGTGCATCGCTCGACCCTGTACCGCGCACTTGAGCGCAGCGAGGAAGTGACGCCCACCGAGGC
CAGGCGGCGCGGTGCCTTCCGTGAGGACGCATTGACCGAGGCCGACGCCCTGGCGGCCGCCGAGAATGAA
CGCCAAGAGGAACAAGCATGAAACCGCACCAGGACGGCCAGGACGAACCGTTTTTCATTACCGAAGAGAT
CGAGGCGGAGATGATCGCGGCCGGGTACGTGTTCGAGCCGCCCGCGCACGTCTCAACCGTGCGGCTGCAT
GAAATCCTGGCCGGTTTGTCTGATGCCAAGCTGGCGGCCTGGCCGGCCAGCTTGGCCGCTGAAGAAACCG
AGCGCCGCCGTCTAAAAAGGTGATGTGTATTTGAGTAAAACAGCTTGCGTCATGCGGTCGCTGCGTATAT
GATGCGATGAGTAAATAAACAAATACGCAAGGGGAACGCATGAAGGTTATCGCTGTACTTAACCAGAAAG
GCGGGTCAGGCAAGACGACCATCGCAACCCATCTAGCCCGCGCCCTGCAACTCGCCGGGGCCGATGTTCT
GTTAGTCGATTCCGATCCCCAGGGCAGTGCCCGCGATTGGGCGGCCGTGCGGGAAGATCAACCGCTAACC
GTTGTCGGCATCGACCGCCCGACGATTGACCGCGACGTGAAGGCCATCGGCCGGCGCGACTTCGTAGTGA
TCGACGGAGCGCCCCAGGCGGCGGACTTGGCTGTGTCCGCGATCAAGGCAGCCGACTTCGTGCTGATTCC
GGTGCAGCCAAGCCCTTACGACATATGGGCCACCGCCGACCTGGTGGAGCTGGTTAAGCAGCGCATTGAG
GTCACGGATGGAAGGCTACAAGCGGCCTTTGTCGTGTCGCGGGCGATCAAAGGCACGCGCATCGGCGGTG
AGGTTGCCGAGGCGCTGGCCGGGTACGAGCTGCCCATTCTTGAGTCCCGTATCACGCAGCGCGTGAGCTA
CCCAGGCACTGCCGCCGCCGGCACAACCGTTCTTGAATCAGAACCCGAGGGCGACGCTGCCCGCGAGGTC
CAGGCGCTGGCCGCTGAAATTAAATCAAAACTCATTTGAGTTAATGAGGTAAAGAGAAAATGAGCAAAAG
CACAAACACGCTAAGTGCCGGCCGTCCGAGCGCACGCAGCAGCAAGGCTGCAACGTTGGCCAGCCTGGCA
GACACGCCAGCCATGAAGCGGGTCAACTTTCAGTTGCCGGCGGAGGATCACACCAAGCTGAAGATGTACG
CGGTACGCCAAGGCAAGACCATTACCGAGCTGCTATCTGAATACATCGCGCAGCTACCAGAGTAAATGAG
CAAATGAATAAATGAGTAGATGAATTTTAGCGGCTAAAGGAGGCGGCATGGAAAATCAAGAACAACCAGG
CACCGACGCCGTGGAATGCCCCATGTGTGGAGGAACGGGCGGTTGGCCAGGCGTAAGCGGCTGGGTTGTC
TGCCGGCCCTGCAATGGCACTGGAACCCCCAAGCCCGAGGAATCGGCGTGACGGTCGCAAACCATCCGGC
CCGGTACAAATCGGCGCGGCGCTGGGTGATGACCTGGTGGAGAAGTTGAAGGCCGCGCAGGCCGCCCAGC
GGCAACGCATCGAGGCAGAAGCACGCCCCGGTGAATCGTGGCAAGCGGCCGCTGATCGAATCCGCAAAGA
ATCCCGGCAACCGCCGGCAGCCGGTGCGCCGTCGATTAGGAAGCCGCCCAAGGGCGACGAGCAACCAGAT
TTTTTCGTTCCGATGCTCTATGACGTGGGCACCCGCGATAGTCGCAGCATCATGGACGTGGCCGTTTTCC
GTCTGTCGAAGCGTGACCGACGAGCTGGCGAGGTGATCCGCTACGAGCTTCCAGACGGGCACGTAGAGGT
TTCCGCAGGGCCGGCCGGCATGGCCAGTGTGTGGGATTACGACCTGGTACTGATGGCGGTTTCCCATCTA
ACCGAATCCATGAACCGATACCGGGAAGGGAAGGGAGACAAGCCCGGCCGCGTGTTCCGTCCACACGTTG
CGGACGTACTCAAGTTCTGCCGGCGAGCCGATGGCGGAAAGCAGAAAGACGACCTGGTAGAAACCTGCAT
TCGGTTAAACACCACGCACGTTGCCATGCAGCGTACGAAGAAGGCCAAGAACGGCCGCCTGGTGACGGTA
TCCGAGGGTGAAGCCTTGATTAGCCGCTACAAGATCGTAAAGAGCGAAACCGGGCGGCCGGAGTACATCG
AGATCGAGCTAGCTGATTGGATGTACCGCGAGATCACAGAAGGCAAGAACCCGGACGTGCTGACGGTTCA
CCCCGATTACTTTTTGATCGATCCCGGCATCGGCCGTTTTCTCTACCGCCTGGCACGCCGCGCCGCAGGC
AAGGCAGAAGCCAGATGGTTGTTCAAGACGATCTACGAACGCAGTGGCAGCGCCGGAGAGTTCAAGAAGT
TCTGTTTCACCGTGCGCAAGCTGATCGGGTCAAATGACCTGCCGGAGTACGATTTGAAGGAGGAGGCGGG
GCAGGCTGGCCCGATCCTAGTCATGCGCTACCGCAACCTGATCGAGGGCGAAGCATCCGCCGGTTCCTAA
TGTACGGAGCAGATGCTAGGGCAAATTGCCCTAGCAGGGGAAAAAGGTCGAAAAGGTCTCTTTCCTGTGG
ATAGCACGTACATTGGGAACCCAAAGCCGTACATTGGGAACCGGAACCCGTACATTGGGAACCCAAAGCC
GTACATTGGGAACCGGTCACACATGTAAGTGACTGATATAAAAGAGAAAAAAGGCGATTTTTCCGCCTAA
AACTCTTTAAAACTTATTAAAACTCTTAAAACCCGCCTGGCCTGTGCATAACTGTCTGGCCAGCGCACAG
CCGAAGAGCTGCAAAAAGCGCCTACCCTTCGGTCGCTGCGCTCCCTACGCCCCGCCGCTTCGCGTCGGCC
TATCGCGGCCGCTGGCCGCTCAAAAATGGCTGGCCTACGGCCAGGCAATCTACCAGGGCGCGGACAAGCC
GCGCCGTCGCCACTCGACCGCCGGCGCCCACATCAAGGCACCCTGCCTCGCGCGTTTCGGTGATGACGGT
GAAAACCTCTGACACATGCAGCTCCCGGAGACGGTCACAGCTTGTCTGTAAGCGGATGCCGGGAGCAGAC
AAGCCCGTCAGGGCGCGTCAGCGGGTGTTGGCGGGTGTCGGGGCGCAGCCATGACCCAGTCACGTAGCGA
TAGCGGAGTGTATACTGGCTTAACTATGCGGCATCAGAGCAGATTGTACTGAGAGTGCACCATATGCGGT
GTGAAATACCGCACAGATGCGTAAGGAGAAAATACCGCATCAGGCGCTCTTCCGCTTCCTCGCTCACTGA
CTCGCTGCGCTCGGTCGTTCGGCTGCGGCGAGCGGTATCAGCTCACTCAAAGGCGGTAATACGGTTATCC
ACAGAATCAGGGGATAACGCAGGAAAGAACATGTGAGCAAAAGGCCAGCAAAAGGCCAGGAACCGTAAAA
AGGCCGCGTTGCTGGCGTTTTTCCATAGGCTCCGCCCCCCTGACGAGCATCACAAAAATCGACGCTCAAG
TCAGAGGTGGCGAAACCCGACAGGACTATAAAGATACCAGGCGTTTCCCCCTGGAAGCTCCCTCGTGCGC
TCTCCTGTTCCGACCCTGCCGCTTACCGGATACCTGTCCGCCTTTCTCCCTTCGGGAAGCGTGGCGCTTT
CTCATAGCTCACGCTGTAGGTATCTCAGTTCGGTGTAGGTCGTTCGCTCCAAGCTGGGCTGTGTGCACGA
ACCCCCCGTTCAGCCCGACCGCTGCGCCTTATCCGGTAACTATCGTCTTGAGTCCAACCCGGTAAGACAC
GACTTATCGCCACTGGCAGCAGCCACTGGTAACAGGATTAGCAGAGCGAGGTATGTAGGCGGTGCTACAG
AGTTCTTGAAGTGGTGGCCTAACTACGGCTACACTAGAAGGACAGTATTTGGTATCTGCGCTCTGCTGAA
GCCAGTTACCTTCGGAAAAAGAGTTGGTAGCTCTTGATCCGGCAAACAAACCACCGCTGGTAGCGGTGGT
TTTTTTGTTTGCAAGCAGCAGATTACGCGCAGAAAAAAAGGATCTCAAGAAGATCCTTTGATCTTTTCTA
CGGGGTCTGACGCTCAGTGGAACGAAAACTCACGTTAAGGGATTTTGGTCATGCATTCTAGGTACTAAAA
CAATTCATCCAGTAAAATATAATATTTTATTTTCTCCCAATCAGGCTTGATCCCCAGTAAGTCAAAAAAT
AGCTCGACATACTGTTCTTCCCCGATATCCTCCCTGATCGACCGGACGCAGAAGGCAATGTCATACCACT
TGTCCGCCCTGCCGCTTCTCCCAAGATCAATAAAGCCACTTACTTTGCCATCTTTCACAAAGATGTTGCT
GTCTCCCAGGTCGCCGTGGGAAAAGACAAGTTCCTCTTCGGGCTTTTCCGTCTTTAAAAAATCATACAGC
TCGCGCGGATCTTTAAATGGAGTGTCTTCTTCCCAGTTTTCGCAATCCACATCGGCCAGATCGTTATTCA
GTAAGTAATCCAATTCGGCTAAGCGGCTGTCTAAGCTATTCGTATAGGGACAATCCGATATGTCGATGGA
GTGAAAGAGCCTGATGCACTCCGCATACAGCTCGATAATCTTTTCAGGGCTTTGTTCATCTTCATACTCT
TCCGAGCAAAGGACGCCATCGGCCTCACTCATGAGCAGATTGCTCCAGCCATCATGCCGTTCAAAGTGCA
GGACCTTTGGAACAGGCAGCTTTCCTTCCAGCCATAGCATCATGTCCTTTTCCCGTTCCACATCATAGGT
GGTCCCTTTATACCGGCTGTCCGTCATTTTTAAATATAGGTTTTCATTTTCTCCCACCAGCTTATATACC
TTAGCAGGAGACATTCCTTCCGTATCTTTTACGCAGCGGTATTTTTCGATCAGTTTTTTCAATTCCGGTG
ATATTCTCATTTTAGCCATTTATTATTTCCTTCCTCTTTTCTACAGTATTTAAAGATACCCCAAGAAGCT
AATTATAACAAGACGAACTCCAATTCACTGTTCCTTGCATTCTAAAACCTTAAATACCAGAAAACAGCTT
TTTCAAAGTTGTTTTCAAAGTTGGCGTATAACATAGTATCGACGGAGCCGATTTTGAAACCGCGGTGATC
ACAGGCAGCAACGCTCTGTCATCGTTACAATCAACATGCTACCCTCCGCGAGATCATCCGTGTTTCAAAC
CCGGCAGCTTAGTTGCCGTTCTTCCGAATAGCATCGGTAACATGAGCAAAGTCTGCCGCCTTACAACGGC
TCTCCCGCTGACGCCGTCCCGGACTGATGGGCTGCCTGTATCGAGTGGTGATTTTGTGCCGAGCTGCCGG
TCGGGGAGCTGTTGGCTGGCTGGTGGCAGGATATATTGTGGTGTAAACAAATTGACGCTTAGACAACTTA
ATAACACATTGCGGACGTTTTTAATGTACTGAATTAACGCCGAATTAATTCGGGGGATCTGGATTTTAGT
ACTGGATTTTGGTTTTAGGAATTAGAAATTTTATTGATAGAAGTATTTTACAAATACAAATACATACTAA
GGGTTTCTTATATGCTCAACACATGAGCGAAACCCTATAGGAACCCTAATTCCCTTATCTGGGAACTACT
CACACATTATTATGGAGAAACTCGAGCTTGTCGATCGACAGATCCGGTCGGCATCTACTCTATTTCTTTG
CCCTCGGACGAGTGCTGGGGCGTCGGTTTCCACTATCGGCGAGTACTTCTACACAGCCATCGGTCCAGAC
GGCCGCGCTTCTGCGGGCGATTTGTGTACGCCCGACAGTCCCGGCTCCGGATCGGACGATTGCGTCGCAT
CGACCCTGCGCCCAAGCTGCATCATCGAAATTGCCGTCAACCAAGCTCTGATAGAGTTGGTCAAGACCAA
TGCGGAGCATATACGCCCGGAGTCGTGGCGATCCTGCAAGCTCCGGATGCCTCCGCTCGAAGTAGCGCGT
CTGCTGCTCCATACAAGCCAACCACGGCCTCCAGAAGAAGATGTTGGCGACCTCGTATTGGGAATCCCCG
AACATCGCCTCGCTCCAGTCAATGACCGCTGTTATGCGGCCATTGTCCGTCAGGACATTGTTGGAGCCGA
AATCCGCGTGCACGAGGTGCCGGACTTCGGGGCAGTCCTCGGCCCAAAGCATCAGCTCATCGAGAGCCTG
CGCGACGGACGCACTGACGGTGTCGTCCATCACAGTTTGCCAGTGATACACATGGGGATCAGCAATCGCG
CATATGAAATCACGCCATGTAGTGTATTGACCGATTCCTTGCGGTCCGAATGGGCCGAACCCGCTCGTCT
GGCTAAGATCGGCCGCAGCGATCGCATCCATAGCCTCCGCGACCGGTTGTAGAACAGCGGGCAGTTCGGT
TTCAGGCAGGTCTTGCAACGTGACACCCTGTGCACGGCGGGAGATGCAATAGGTCAGGCTCTCGCTAAAC
TCCCCAATGTCAAGCACTTCCGGAATCGGGAGCGCGGCCGATGCAAAGTGCCGATAAACATAACGATCTT
TGTAGAAACCATCGGCGCAGCTATTTACCCGCAGGACATATCCACGCCCTCCTACATCGAAGCTGAAAGC
ACGAGATTCTTCGCCCTCCGAGAGCTGCATCAGGTCGGAGACGCTGTCGAACTTTTCGATCAGAAACTTC
TCGACAGACGTCGCGGTGAGTTCAGGCTTTTTCATATCTCATTGCCCCCCGGGATCTGCGAAAGCTCGAG
AGAGATAGATTTGTAGAGAGAGACTGGTGATTTCAGCGTGTCCTCTCCAAATGAAATGAACTTCCTTATA
TAGAGGAAGGTCTTGCGAAGGATAGTGGGATTGTGCGTCATCCCTTACGTCAGTGGAGATATCACATCAA
TCCACTTGCTTTGAAGACGTGGTTGGAACGTCTTCTTTTTCCACGATGCTCCTCGTGGGTGGGGGTCCAT
CTTTGGGACCACTGTCGGCAGAGGCATCTTGAACGATAGCCTTTCCTTTATCGCAATGATGGCATTTGTA
GGTGCCACCTTCCTTTTCTACTGTCCTTTTGATGAAGTGACAGATAGCTGGGCAATGGAATCCGAGGAGG
TTTCCCGATATTACCCTTTGTTGAAAAGTCTCAATAGCCCTTTGGTCTTCTGAGACTGTATCTTTGATAT
TCTTGGAGTAGACGAGAGTGTCGTGCTCCACCATGTTATCACATCAATCCACTTGCTTTGAAGACGTGGT
TGGAACGTCTTCTTTTTCCACGATGCTCCTCGTGGGTGGGGGTCCATCTTTGGGACCACTGTCGGCAGAG
GCATCTTGAACGATAGCCTTTCCTTTATCGCAATGATGGCATTTGTAGGTGCCACCTTCCTTTTCTACTG
TCCTTTTGATGAAGTGACAGATAGCTGGGCAATGGAATCCGAGGAGGTTTCCCGATATTACCCTTTGTTG
AAAAGTCTCAATAGCCCTTTGGTCTTCTGAGACTGTATCTTTGATATTCTTGGAGTAGACGAGAGTGTCG
TGCTCCACCATGTTGGCAAGCTGCTCTAGCCAATACGCAAACCGCCTCTCCCCGCGCGTTGGCCGATTCA
TTAATGCAGCTGGCACGACAGGTTTCCCGACTGGAAAGCGGGCAGTGAGCGCAACGCAATTAATGTGAGT
TAGCTCACTCATTAGGCACCCCAGGCTTTACACTTTATGCTTCCGGCTCGTATGTTGTGTGGAATTGTGA
GCGGATAACAATTTCACACAGGAAACAGCTATGACCATGATTACGAATTATCAAACAAGTTTGTACAAAA
AAGCAGGCTCCGAATTCGCCCTTAAATCTCGTCCAACTGTAAAAACCCCATGACTATATTTTAGTATCAC
TTTCTCTTGACATCATCACAGCAAACAAGACTCACGTAATTCCACAAAAGCTAAAATTTGTGTCTATCAA
AGAGCCATGTGTACTAAAAGTACAAATGAATGGAATGTACTATGTGTTATGTACTATGTACTAACGGTAT
ATCGACCAAACTCATAATTTCATGTTTAGTAATGCTTTTAATTTAATTTAAAATATATAGTTCCCCTAAA
CTAATCTTAGTCAGTTCATCGTACGTCTAATAAATTTTCATTTAATTGTGATGTTCTCGGGGATGGACAC
TCTAAAATATTAGTATTAGTGTACTTGTGAAAGTAAAAGAGAGGTTTATAGATATTAAAACTTGCACGAA
TTGTACTAGGTATGAATGGTAGGTACTAGGTTCTCTAACAAATGAAAAGAGTTGCAGCCTTTTTGAATTA
ATGTTTTGAACATACAAATTCGATTTTTCAGCGGCTTTTTACATGTTTAATTAGCGACCGATAAGAATAT
GAAGAAAGATCCAACAATATAAATTTGACCTTTCTTACTTATAATGTTGTTACTTGCATTTTTTGTTTGT
TTTACATCTAATTTTAGAGAGCCTAAAATTAGTTACAACTTACAAATATTTCATCATTTTGTTGTCCATA
TGATTGTACCTACATATTAGGCCTGAAATAAATAACCAATTTCGATATAGAATCGAATCTGTGTTGGTAA
AAATATAATTCGTTTCATATACTAGTATTAGTTAAAAATTAGACACCAAAATAAATACGAAAGCCCAAAA
AACAAAAAAAGGCAAAACAGTTGAAGAAAAATAGTGGGAAAGACTCCTCTGAGCTACTCTCATTCGATTT
TCCTCAGGCGATTTTGGTGTATGGTCGTCCCTTTCACTGTATTTCTTAGTCAATAGCATCTTCTCCGATC
ATCGACGTCCGGAGATTTCTTCGGCCCTCTCATACTTGAGGTTTTGTACTCTTTACTCCCTCAAATTTTT
CCAAAACTTGCGCTTCTTAGATTTGGGCGTCTTCGTTATTTATTGTAAAATTCAGCTTTATGCCTCTTAG
ACTAGTTATAGATCGACGAATCAGTAAAATTACCTTCAAGGTGAATGGTCTCTAGGTATAGAGAATTTGT
CAAAATGACGAATTTGATTGAAACATTGGTAACTTTTTTTAATCTCTTCGTTAGTTAGTTGAACTTATTG
GTTTGGGGGGACCATTTGCTTTCATCGAAAACCCTAGCTTGCGAGGGAGGGACCTTGATTGGGATCGTAA
CCTAACTTACTGTCACTTTTTTTATCGTTCAATCTTTATTGCTGCAGATAGGTCCACTAATGGCTGAGCT
TGCTGCCGTTTTCTTTGACATATAGTTAATTCAATGTGTAAAGTTGTAAGCTTTTTAGTCTTTGGTTTTG
AGGAAGTTAGTTAGGAACCTTCTCCAAGTACAAAGGAGGAATGGGTAGGGAAGGGTTTGCAATTACAATG
TGTACATCGTGTTTCTTGACAAGTTACTGATAGATACTTTGGGGAAATTTTTGATTTGAGGAGTGTAGGA
CCAATTCAATAAATGCCACTTAGTTTTTGTGTGATGGAGATGAGAAGATGAAAAGTAATACCCTTCCTCT
CTTGCCCTTTTTGCTGGTCTGGGTGAAACATAGAAAAGTTTCTCTTGCTCAAGTTAATGATAAAAGGGTG
AGAGCAATAAACGCTGATAAGCCTTGTCTGGTCCTTGGAATTTTGAATTTTCTTTTTCTATCTTACTTAT
AGTATTGGTAGTTGAGGGTGTCGTCGATAAGGTATCTATTTGCCTAGCCAGAGTTATATATAGGATTGAT
TGTCTAGTCTTTTCTTATATGATTTTTGTTCTCATTTACTAATCAAAGTTCTGCAAACTTGTAGTTGTTG
TAGGATTTGTTGCTCTGGCTCTGGTGGTAGGTCTATGAAATCAACCCATATCGTGAAAGGGCGAATTCGA
CCCAGCTTTC
Features (pLannotate 1.2.2; 29 found; start..end, strand, type, name):
     48..84      +  ncRNA          PK1-TEV CVMV: Accession: RF01102 - 5'-leader pseudoknot of TEV/CVMV
    123..572     +  CDS            H2A7_ARATH: Experimental evidence at protein level: Swiss-Prot protein existence level 1. Core component of nucleosome. Nucleosomes wrap and compact DNA into chromatin, limiting DNA accessibility to the cellular machineries which require DNA as a template. Histones thereby play a central role in transcription regulation, DNA repair, DNA replication and chromosomal stability. DNA accessibility is regulated via a complex set of post-translational modifications of histones, also called histone code, and nucleosome remodeling. From Arabidopsis thaliana (Mouse-ear cress).
    576..1292    +  CDS            yEGFP: yEGFP is a fluorescent protein published in 1997.
   1429..1588    +  polyA_signal   CaMV poly(A) signal (fragment): cauliflower mosaic virus polyadenylation signal
   1589..1609    +  misc_feature   MCS (fragment): pUC18/19 multiple cloning site
   1612..1766    +  CDS            lacZα (fragment): LacZα fragment of β-galactosidase; lacZ fragment
   1772..1871    -  misc_feature   bom (fragment): basis of mobility region from pBR322
   1973..2008    -  CDS            rop (fragment): Rop protein, which maintains plasmids at low copy number; rop
   2103..2190    +  promoter       AmpR promoter (fragment): bla
   2222..2474    +  terminator     NOS terminator: nopaline synthase terminator and poly(A) signal
   2496..2520    +  misc_feature   RB T-DNA repeat: right border repeat from nopaline C58 T-DNA
   2859..3260    +  CDS            Y4CG_SINFN (fragment): Protein inferred from homology: Swiss-Prot protein existence level 3. From Sinorhizobium fredii (strain NBRC 101917 / NGR234).
   3820..4449    +  CDS            pVS1 StaA: stability protein from the Pseudomonas plasmid pVS1 (Heeb et al., 2000)
   4882..5950    +  CDS            pVS1 RepA (fragment): replication protein from the Pseudomonas plasmid pVS1 (Heeb et al., 2000)
   6016..6210    +  rep_origin     pVS1 oriV: origin of replication for the Pseudomonas plasmid pVS1 (Heeb et al., 2000)
   6413..6452    +  CDS            rop (fragment): Rop protein, which maintains plasmids at low copy number; rop
   6554..6694    +  misc_feature   bom: basis of mobility region from pBR322
   6880..7468    -  rep_origin     ori: high-copy-number ColE1/pMB1/pBR322/pUC origin of replication
   7555..8349    -  CDS            KanR: aminoglycoside phosphotransferase; aphA-3; confers resistance to kanamycin
   8774..8798    +  misc_feature   LB T-DNA repeat: left border repeat from nopaline C58 T-DNA
   8876..9050    -  polyA_signal   CaMV poly(A) signal: cauliflower mosaic virus polyadenylation signal
   9090..10115   -  CDS            HygR: hygromycin B phosphotransferase confers resistance to hygromycin
  10183..10860   -  promoter       CaMV 35S promoter (enhanced): cauliflower mosaic virus 35S promoter with a duplicated enhancer region
  10950..11038   +  CDS            lacI (fragment): lac repressor; lacI; The lac repressor binds to the lac operator to inhibit transcription in E. coli. This inhibition can be relieved by adding lactose or isopropyl-β-D-thiogalactopyranoside (IPTG).
  11051..11072   +  protein_bind   CAP binding site: CAP binding activates transcription in the presence of cAMP. E. coli catabolite activator protein
  11087..11117   +  promoter       lac promoter: promoter for the E. coli lac operon
  11121..11143   +  protein_bind   lac operator (fragment): The lac repressor binds to the lac operator to inhibit transcription in E. coli. This inhibition can be relieved by adding lactose or isopropyl-β-D-thiogalactopyranoside (IPTG). lac repressor encoded by lacI
  11185..11209   +  protein_bind   attB1: mutant version of attB; recombination site for the Gateway® BP reaction BP Clonase™
  13230..14      -  protein_bind   attB2 (across the origin): mutant version of attB; recombination site for the Gateway® BP reaction BP Clonase™
