[The description below was written by a language model from this plasmid's Addgene catalogue record and pLannotate feature annotations shown in this document.]
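Description:
SPL11p::pCGTAG (SPL11p::NLS-GFP) is a 13.2 kb Agrobacterium binary vector for plant transformation that reports the transcriptional activity of the Arabidopsis thaliana SPL11 promoter (AT1G27360). The backbone, pCGTAG, has the layout of a pCAMBIA-type T-DNA vector. A ColE1/pMB1-family origin with a bom site supports replication in E. coli, while the pVS1 oriV, RepA and StaA functions provide replication and stable maintenance in Agrobacterium. An aphA-3 kanamycin resistance gene selects for the plasmid in bacteria. Between the nopaline-type left and right T-DNA border repeats, next to the left border, sits a plant selection cassette in which an enhanced CaMV 35S promoter drives hygromycin phosphotransferase, ending in a CaMV poly(A) signal.

According to the depositor, a 2.2 kb genomic fragment was amplified, cloned into a Gateway entry vector and recombined into pCGTAG. This fits the roughly 2 kb unannotated interval between the attB1 and attB2 sites in the feature table, which presumably holds the promoter. Immediately downstream of attB2 are a TEV-type 5′ leader element, which is generally used to enhance translation, and a coding region matching an Arabidopsis histone H2A placed directly upstream of a GFP annotated as yEGFP. A CaMV poly(A) signal fragment follows, and a NOS terminator lies near the right border. The catalogue calls the reporter "NLS-GFP", and the annotation suggests that nuclear targeting comes from the histone fusion, although the record does not say so explicitly. Concentrating the signal in nuclei makes it easier to assign expression to individual cells. The associated publication concerns microRNA control of gene expression timing and patterning during plant embryogenesis, so the construct reports where and when SPL11 is transcribed in that context.
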