Addgene plasmid #27411: SPL11p::pCGTAG (SPL11p::NLS-GFP)
Depositing lab: David Bartel. Depositing organization: Whitehead Institute for Biomedical Research. Publication: MicroRNAs prevent precocious gene expression and enable pattern formation during plant embryogenesis. Nodine MD, Bartel DP. Genes Dev. 2010 Dec 1. 24(23):2678-92. 10.1101/gad.1986710 PubMed 21123653.
Backbone
  Vector backbone: pCGTAG
  Selectable markers: Hygromycin
Growth in bacteria
  Bacterial resistance: Kanamycin, 50 μg/mL
  Growth temperature: 37°C
  Growth strain: Mach1
  Growth instructions: MACH-1 strain of E. coli (from Invitrogen)
  Copy number: Unknown
Gene/Insert
  Gene/Insert name: SPL11 promoter
  Species: A. thaliana (mustard weed)
  Mutation: SPL11 promoter transcriptionally fused to a nuclear-localized GFP
  Entrez Gene: AT1G27360 (a.k.a. F17L21.14, F17L21_14)
  Cloning method: Restriction Enzyme
  Sequencing primers: 5′ M13 reverse
Terms and licenses: Academic/Nonprofit Terms; Industry Terms: Not Available to Industry
Depositor comments: SPL11p::NLS-GFP was generated by PCR amplification of 2.2-kb genomic DNA. The resulting amplicon was then cloned into pCR8/GW-TOPO (Invitrogen) and recombined with pCGTAG. The primers used to create this construct were 5'-AAATCTCGTCCAACT-3' and 5'-TCACGATATGGGTTG-3'.
How to cite: SPL11p::pCGTAG (SPL11p::NLS-GFP) was a gift from David Bartel (Addgene plasmid # 27411 ; http://n2t.net/addgene:27411 ; RRID:Addgene_27411)
