>Addgene plasmid #27411 | SPL11p::pCGTAG (SPL11p::NLS-GFP) | addgene partial sequence | sequence record 33771 | 27411 with EGFP-N
GGCAGCTTTCTTTGGAGACTTGACTGGTGATTTGGTAGCCTTTTCTTCAGCTGGTTTANTGGCAGACTTC
TTAGGCAATAGAACAGAGTTGATGTTAGGCAAAACACCACCGTGAGCGATTGTGACACCACTCGNAAGTT
TCCCCAATTCTTCGTCGTTCCTTATCGCGAGAAGAAGATGCCTCGGAATTATCCTTGATTTCTTGTTATC
TCTCGCAGCGTTACCAGCAAGCTCCAGAACTTCTGCGGCGAGGTATTCAGGAACGGCGGCCATGTAAACC
GGAGCACCACCACCAAGTCTCTGAGCGTATCGTCCTTTCTTCAGGAAACGAGTGATTCTTCCCACTGGGA
ATTGAAGACCGGNTTTCATCGATTTCNAAACCGATTTGGTTTTTGGGGCACCAGGTGGTTTTCTTCCTCC
GAAAGCTTTCTTCACTTTTCCGGTGGATTCCATGGCATGCTTTTGCTTTAAAAGAAATGATTTAAATTGC
TGCAATAGAAGTAGAATGCTTGATTGCTTGAGATTCGTTTGTTTTGTATATGTTGTGTTGAGAATTATCG
AACCACTTTGTACAAGAAAGCTGGGTCGAATTCGCCCTTTCACGATATGGGTTGATTTGATAGACCTACC
ACCAGAGCCAGAGCAACAGATCCTACAACAACTACAAGTTTGCAGAACTTTGATTAGTAAATGAGAACAA
AAATCATATAAGAAAAGACTAGACAATCAATCCTATATATAACTCTGGCTAGGCAAA
